>Addgene plasmid #228527 | FUGW-RUSH-Strep-KDEL | addgene full sequence | sequence record 458072 | Addgene NGS Result
TAATTAACCCGTGTCGGCTCCAGATCTGGCCTCCGCGCCGGGTTTTGGCGCCTCCCGCGGGCGCCCCCCT
CCTCACGGCGAGCGCTGCCACGTCAGACGAAGGGCGCAGCGAGCGTCCTGATCCTTCCGCCCGGACGCTC
AGGACAGCGGCCCGCTGCTCATAAGACTCGGCCTTAGAACCCCAGTATCAGCAGAAGGACATTTTAGGAC
GGGACTTGGGTGACTCTAGGGCACTGGTTTTCTTTCCAGAGAGCGGAACAGGCGAGGAAAAGTAGTCCCT
TCTCGGCGATTCTGCGGAGGGATCTCCGTGGGGCGGTGAACGCCGATGATTATATAAGGACGCGCCGGGT
GTGGCACAGCTAGTTCCGTCGCAGCCGGGATTTGGGTCGCGGTTCTTGTTTGTGGATCGCTGTGATCGTC
ACTTGGTGAGTAGCGGGCTGCTGGGCTGGCCGGGGCTTTCGTGGCCGCCGGGCCGCTCGGTGGGACGGAA
GCGTGTGGAGAGACCGCCAAGGGCTGTAGTCTGGGTCCGCGAGCAAGGTTGCCCTGAACTGGGGGTTGGG
GGGAGCGCAGCAAAATGGCGGCTGTTCCCGAGTCTTGAATGGAAGACGCTTGTGAGGCGGGCTGTGAGGT
CGTTGAAACAAGGTGGGGGGCATGGTGGGCGGCAAGAACCCAAGGTCTTGAGGCCTTCGCTAATGCGGGA
AAGCTCTTATTCGGGTGAGATGGGCTGGGGCACCATCTGGGGACCCTGACGTGAAGTTTGTCACTGACTG
GAGAACTCGGTTTGTCGTCTGTTGCGGGGGCGGCAGTTATGGCGGTGCCGTTGGGCAGTGCACCCGTACC
TTTGGGAGCGCGCGCCCTCGTCGTGTCGTGACGTCACCCGTTCTGTTGGCTTATAATGCAGGGTGGGGCC
ACCTGCCGGTAGGTGTGCGGTAGGCTTTTCTCCGTCGCAGGACGCAGGGTTCGGGCCTAGGGTAGGCTCT
CCTGAATCGACAGGCGCCGGACCTCTGGTGAGGGGAGGGATAAGTGAGGCGTCAGTTTCTTTGGTCGGTT
TTATGTACCTATCTTCTTAAGTAGCTGAAGCTCCGGTTTTGAACTATGCGCTCGGGGTTGGCGAGTGTGT
TTTGTGAAGTTTTTTAGGCACCTTTTGAAATGTAATCATTTGGGTCAATATGTAATTTTCAGTGTTAGAC
TAGTAAATTGTCCGCTAAATTCTGGCCGTTTTTGGCTTTTTTGTTAGACGAAGCTTGGGCTGCAGGTCGA
CTCTAGAGCCACCATGGATGTATGCGTCCGTCTTGCCCTGTGGCTCCTCTGGGGACTCCTCCTGCACCAG
GGCCAGAGCCTCAGCCATAGTCACAGTGAGAAGGCGACAGGAACCAGCTCGGGCGCCGGTTTAAACGACC
CTAGCAAAGACTCAAAAGCTCAGGTGTCCGCTGCCGAGGCTGGCATTACTGGAACATGGTACAATCAGCT
CGGGAGCACCTTTATTGTGACTGCTGGAGCCGATGGAGCCCTCACCGGAACATACGAATCTGCTGTGGGA
AACGCCGAATCACGGTACGTCCTCACTGGCCGATACGATAGTGCCCCTGCCACCGACGGATCTGGGACTG
CCCTGGGATGGACTGTCGCTTGGAAAAACAACTACCGGAATGCTCATTCTGCCACAACATGGAGTGGACA
GTACGTGGGAGGCGCTGAGGCTAGAATCAATACACAGTGGCTGCTCACATCTGGCACAACCGAGGCAAAT
GCTTGGAAATCCACCCTGGTGGGACATGACACATTCACCAAAGTGAAACCCTCCGCCGCTTCAATCGATG
CCGCCAAAAAAGCCGGAGTCAACAACGGCAATCCTCTGGATGCCGTCCAGCAGCTCGGACCGAAAGATGA
ACTGTGAGCGGCCGCATAGATAACTGATCCAGTGTGCTGGAATTAATTCGCTGTCTGCGAGGGCCAGCTG
TTGGGGTGAGTACTCCCTCTCAAAAGCGGGCATGACTTCTGCGCTAAGATTGTCAGTTTCCAAAAACGAG
GAGGATTTGATATTCACCTGGCCCGCGGTGATGCCTTTGAGGGTGGCCGCGTCCATCTGGTCAGAAAAGA
CAATCTTTTTGTTGTCAAGCTTGAGGTGTGGCAGGCTTGAGATCTGGCCATACACTTGAGTGACAATGAC
ATCCACTTTGCCTTTCTCTCCACAGGTGTCCACTCCCAGGTCCAACTGCAGGTCGAGCATGCATCTAGGG
CGGCCAATTCCGCCCCTCTCCCCCCCCCCCTCTCCCTCCCCCCCCCCTAACGTTACTGGCCGAAGCCGCT
TGGAATAAGGCCGGTGTGCGTTTGTCTATATGTTATTTTCCACCATATTGCCGTCTTTTGGCAATGTGAG
GGCCCGGAAACCTGGCCCTGTCTTCTTGACGAGCATTCCTAGGGGTCTTTCCCCTCTCGCCAAAGGAATG
CAAGGTCTGTTGAATGTCGTGAAGGAAGCAGTTCCTCTGGAAGCTTCTTGAAGACAAACAACGTCTGTAG
CGACCCTTTGCAGGCAGCGGAACCCCCCACCTGGCGACAGGTGCCTCTGCGGCCAAAAGCCACGTGTATA
AGATACACCTGCAAAGGCGGCACAACCCCAGTGCCACGTTGTGAGTTGGATAGTTGTGGAAAGAGTCAAA
TGGCTCTCCTCAAGCGTATTCAACAAGGGGCTGAAGGATGCCCAGAAGGTACCCCATTGTATGGGATCTG
ATCTGGGGCCTCGGTGCACATGCTTTACATGTGTTTAGTCGAGGTTAAAAAAACGTCTAGGCCCCCCGAA
CCACGGGGACGTGGTTTTCCTTTGAAAAACACGATGATAAGAATTCTTCGAAGCTAGCGGATCCGTTAAC
AATTCGATATCAAGCTTATCGATAATCAACCTCTGGATTACAAAATTTGTGAAAGATTGACTGGTATTCT
TAACTATGTTGCTCCTTTTACGCTATGTGGATACGCTGCTTTAATGCCTTTGTATCATGCTATTGCTTCC
CGTATGGCTTTCATTTTCTCCTCCTTGTATAAATCCTGGTTGCTGTCTCTTTATGAGGAGTTGTGGCCCG
TTGTCAGGCAACGTGGCGTGGTGTGCACTGTGTTTGCTGACGCAACCCCCACTGGTTGGGGCATTGCCAC
CACCTGTCAGCTCCTTTCCGGGACTTTCGCTTTCCCCCTCCCTATTGCCACGGCGGAACTCATCGCCGCC
TGCCTTGCCCGCTGCTGGACAGGGGCTCGGCTGTTGGGCACTGACAATTCCGTGGTGTTGTCGGGGAAAT
CATCGTCCTTTCCTTGGCTGCTCGCCTGTGTTGCCACCTGGATTCTGCGCGGGACGTCCTTCTGCTACGT
CCCTTCGGCCCTCAATCCAGCGGACCTTCCTTCCCGCGGCCTGCTGCCGGCTCTGCGGCCTCTTCCGCGT
CTTCGCCTTCGCCCTCAGACGAGTCGGATCTCCCTTTGGGCCGCCTCCCCGCATCGATACCGTCGACCTC
GAGACCTAGAAAAACATGGAGCAATCACAAGTAGCAATACAGCAGCTACCAATGCTGATTGTGCCTGGCT
AGAAGCACAAGAGGAGGAGGAGGTGGGTTTTCCAGTCACACCTCAGGTACCTTTAAGACCAATGACTTAC
AAGGCAGCTGTAGATCTTAGCCACTTTTTAAAAGAAAAGGGGGGACTGGAAGGGCTAATTCACTCCCAAC
GAAGACAAGATATCCTTGATCTGTGGATCTACCACACACAAGGCTACTTCCCTGATTGGCAGAACTACAC
ACCAGGGCCAGGGATCAGATATCCACTGACCTTTGGATGGTGCTACAAGCTAGTACCAGTTGAGCAAGAG
AAGGTAGAAGAAGCCAATGAAGGAGAGAACACCCGCTTGTTACACCCTGTGAGCCTGCATGGGATGGATG
ACCCGGAGAGAGAAGTATTAGAGTGGAGGTTTGACAGCCGCCTAGCATTTCATCACATGGCCCGAGAGCT
GCATCCGGACTGTACTGGGTCTCTCTGGTTAGACCAGATCTGAGCCTGGGAGCTCTCTGGCTAACTAGGG
AACCCACTGCTTAAGCCTCAATAAAGCTTGCCTTGAGTGCTTCAAGTAGTGTGTGCCCGTCTGTTGTGTG
ACTCTGGTAACTAGAGATCCCTCAGACCCTTTTAGTCAGTGTGGAAAATCTCTAGCAGGGCCCGTTTAAA
CCCGCTGATCAGCCTCGACTGTGCCTTCTAGTTGCCAGCCATCTGTTGTTTGCCCCTCCCCCGTGCCTTC
CTTGACCCTGGAAGGTGCCACTCCCACTGTCCTTTCCTAATAAAATGAGGAAATTGCATCGCATTGTCTG
AGTAGGTGTCATTCTATTCTGGGGGGTGGGGTGGGGCAGGACAGCAAGGGGGAGGATTGGGAAGACAATA
GCAGGCATGCTGGGGATGCGGTGGGCTCTATGGCTTCTGAGGCGGAAAGAACCAGCTGGGGCTCTAGGGG
GTATCCCC
[124 nt withheld, positions 4489-4612]
C
[91 nt withheld, positions 4614-4704]
A
[49 nt withheld, positions 4706-4754]
CCTTTGACGTTGGAGTCCACGTTCTTT
[37 nt withheld, positions 4782-4818]
ACCCTATCTCGGTCTATTCTTTTGATTTATAAGGGATTTTGCCGATTTCGGCCTATTGGTTAAAAAATGA
GCTGATTTAACAAAAATTTAACGCGAATTAATTCTGTGGAATGTGTGTCAGTTAGGGTGTGGAAAGTCCC
CAGGCTCCCCAGCAGGCAGAAGTATGCAAAGCATGCATCTCAATTAGTCAGCAACCAGGTGTGGAAAGTC
CCCAGGCTCCCCAGCAGGCAGAAGTATGCAAAGCATGCATCTCAATTAGTCAGCAACCATAGTCCCGCCC
CTAACTCCGCCCATCCCGCCCCTAACTCCGCCCAGTTCCGCCCATTCTCCGCCCCATGGCTGACTAATTT
TTTTTATTTATGCAGAGGCCGAGGCCGCCTCTGCCTCTGAGCTATTCCAGAAGTAGTGAGGAGGCTTTTT
TGGAGGCCTAGGCTTTTGCAAAAAGCTCCCGGGAGCTTGTATATCCATTTTCGGATCTGATCAGCACGTG
TTGACAATTAATCATCGGCATAGTATATCGGCATAGTATAATACGACAAGGTGAGGAACTAAACCATGGC
CAAGTTGACCAGTGCCGTTCCGGTGCTCACCGCGCGCGACGTCGCCGGAGCGGTCGAGTTCTGGACCGAC
CGGCTCGGGTTCTCCCGGGACTTCGTGGAGGACGACTTCGCCGGTGTGGTCCGGGACGACGTGACCCTGT
TCATCAGCGCGGTCCAGGACCAGGTGGTGCCGGACAACACCCTGGCCTGGGTGTGGGTGCGCGGCCTGGA
CGAGCTGTACGCCGAGTGGTCGGAGGTCGTGTCCACGAACTTCCGGGACGCCTCCGGGCCGGCCATGACC
GAGATCGGCGAGCAGCCGTGGGGGCGGGAGTTCGCCCTGCGCGACCCGGCCGGCAACTGCGTGCACTTCG
TGGCCGAGGAGCAGGACTGACACGTGCTACGAGATTTCGATTCCACCGCCGCCTTCTATGAAAGGTTGGG
CTTCGGAATCGTTTTCCGGGACGCCGGCTGGATGATCCTCCAGCGCGGGGATCTCATGCTGGAGTTCTTC
GCCCACCCCAACTTGTTTATTGCAGCTTATAATGGTTACAAATAAAGCAATAGCATCACAAATTTCACAA
ATAAAGCATTTTTTTCACTGCATTCTAGTTGTGGTTTGTCCAAACTCATCAATGTATCTTATCATGTCTG
TATACCGTCGACCTCTAGCTAGAGCTTGGCGTAATCATGGTCATAGCTGTTTCCTGTGTGAAATTGTTAT
CCGCTCACAATTCCACACAACATACGAGCCGGAAGCATAAAGTGTAAAGCCTGGGGTGCCTAATGAGTGA
GCTAACTCACATTAATTGCGTTGCGCTCACTGCCCGCTTTCCAGTCGGGAAACCTGTCGTGCCAGCTGCA
TTAATGAATCGGCCAACGCGCGGGGAGAGGCGGTTTGCGTATTGGGCGCTCTTCCGCTTCCTCGCTCACT
GACTCGCTGCGCTCGGTCGTTCGGCTGCGGCGAGCGGTATCAGCTCACTCAAAGGCGGTAATACGGTTAT
CCACAGAATCAGGGGATAACGCAGGAAAGAACATGTGAGCAAAAGGCCAGCAAAAGGCCAGGAACCGTAA
AAAGGCCGCGTTGCTGGCGTTTTTCCATAGGCTCCGCCCCCCTGACGAGCATCACAAAAATCGACGCTCA
AGTCAGAGGTGGCGAAACCCGACAGGACTATAAAGATACCAGGCGTTTCCCCCTGGAAGCTCCCTCGTGC
GCTCTCCTGTTCCGACCCTGCCGCTTACCGGATACCTGTCCGCCTTTCTCCCTTCGGGAAGCGTGGCGCT
TTCTCATAGCTCACGCTGTAGGTATCTCAGTTCGGTGTAGGTCGTTCGCTCCAAGCTGGGCTGTGTGCAC
GAACCCCCCGTTCAGCCCGACCGCTGCGCCTTATCCGGTAACTATCGTCTTGAGTCCAACCCGGTAAGAC
ACGACTTATCGCCACTGGCAGCAGCCACTGGTAACAGGATTAGCAGAGCGAGGTATGTAGGCGGTGCTAC
AGAGTTCTTGAAGTGGTGGCCTAACTACGGCTACACTAGAAGAACAGTATTTGGTATCTGCGCTCTGCTG
AAGCCAGTTACCTTCGGAAAAAGAGTTGGTAGCTCTTGATCCGGCAAACAAACCACCGCTGGTAGCGGTG
GTTTTTTTGTTTGCAAGCAGCAGATTACGCGCAGAAAAAAAGGATCTCAAGAAGATCCTTTGATCTTTTC
TACGGGGTCTGACGCTCAGTGGAACGAAAACTCACGTTAAGGGATTTTGGTCATGAGATTATCAAAAAGG
ATCTTCACCTAGATCCTTTTAAATTAAAAATGAAGTTTTAAATCAATCTAAAGTATATATGAGTAAACTT
GGTCTGACAGTTACCAATGCTTAATCAGTGAGGCACCTATCTCAGCGATCTGTCTATTTCGTTCATCCAT
AGTTGCCTGACTCCCCGTCGTGTAGATAACTACGATACGGGAGGGCTTACCATCTGGCCCCAGTGCTGCA
ATGATACCGCGAGACCCACGCTCACCGGCTCCAGATTTATCAGCAATAAACCAGCCAGCCGGAAGGGCCG
AGCGCAGAAGTGGTCCTGCAACTTTATCCGCCTCCATCCAGTCTATTAATTGTTGCCGGGAAGCTAGAGT
AAGTAGTTCGCCAGTTAATAGTTTGCGCAACGTTGTTGCCATTGCTACAGGCATCGTGGTGTCACGCTCG
TCGTTTGGTATGGCTTCATTCAGCTCCGGTTCCCAACGATCAAGGCGAGTTACATGATCCCCCATGTTGT
GCAAAAAAGCGGTTAGCTCCTTCGGTCCTCCGATCGTTGTCAGAAGTAAGTTGGCCGCAGTGTTATCACT
CATGGTTATGGCAGCACTGCATAATTCTCTTACTGTCATGCCATCCGTAAGATGCTTTTCTGTGACTGGT
GAGTACTCAACCAAGTCATTCTGAGAATAGTGTATGCGGCGACCGAGTTGCTCTTGCCCGGCGTCAATAC
GGGATAATACCGCGCCACATAGCAGAACTTTAAAAGTGCTCATCATTGGAAAACGTTCTTCGGGGCGAAA
ACTCTCAAGGATCTTACCGCTGTTGAGATCCAGTTCGATGTAACCCACTCGTGCACCCAACTGATCTTCA
GCATCTTTTACTTTCACCAGCGTTTCTGGGTGAGCAAAAACAGGAAGGCAAAATGCCGCAAAAAAGGGAA
TAAGGGCGACACGGAAATGTTGAATACTCATACTCTTCCTTTTTCAATATTATTGAAGCATTTATCAGGG
TTATTGTCTCATGAGCGGATACATATTTGAATGTATTTAGAAAAATAAACAAATAGGGGTTCCGCGCACA
TTTCCCCGAAAAGTGCCACCTGACGTCGACGGATCGGGAGATCTCCCGATCCCCTATGGTGCACTCTCAG
TACAATCTGCTCTGATGCCGCATAGTTAAGCCAGTATCTGCTCCCTGCTTGTGTGTTGGAGGTCGCTGAG
TAGTGCGCGAGCAAAATTTAAGCTACAACAAGGCAAGGCTTGACCGACAATTGCATGAAGAATCTGCTTA
GGGTTAGGCGTTTTGCGCTGCTTCGCGATGTACGGGCCAGATATACGCGTTGACATTGATTATTGACTAG
TTATTAATAGTAATCAATTACGGGGTCATTAGTTCATAGCCCATATATGGAGTTCCGCGTTACATAACTT
ACGGTAAATGGCCCGCCTGGCTGACCGCCCAACGACCCCCGCCCATTGACGTCAATAATGACGTATGTTC
CCATAGTAACGCCAATAGGGACTTTCCATTGACGTCAATGGGTGGAGTATTTACGGTAAACTGCCCACTT
GGCAGTACATCAAGTGTATCATATGCCAAGTACGCCCCCTATTGACGTCAATGACGGTAAATGGCCCGCC
TGGCATTATGCCCAGTACATGACCTTATGGGACTTTCCTACTTGGCAGTACATCTACGTATTAGTCATCG
CTATTACCATGGTGATGCGGTTTTGGCAGTACATCAATGGGCGTGGATAGCGGTTTGACTCACGGGGATT
TCCAAGTCTCCACCCCATTGACGTCAATGGGAGTTTGTTTTGGCACCAAAATCAACGGGACTTTCCAAAA
TGTCGTAACAACTCCGCCCCATTGACGCAAATGGGCGGTAGGCGTGTACGGTGGGAGGTCTATATAAGCA
GCGCGTTTTGCCTGTACTGGGTCTCTCTGGTTAGACCAGATCTGAGCCTGGGAGCTCTCTGGCTAACTAG
GGAACCCACTGCTTAAGCCTCAATAAAGCTTGCCTTGAGTGCTTCAAGTAGTGTGTGCCCGTCTGTTGTG
TGACTCTGGTAACTAGAGATCCCTCAGACCCTTTTAGTCAGTGTGGAAAATCTCTAGCAGTGGCGCCCGA
ACAGGGACTTGAAAGCGAAAGGGAAACCAGAGGAGCTCTCTCGACGCAGGACTCGGCTTGCTGAAGCGCG
CACGGCAAGAGGCGAGGGGCGGCGACTGGTGAGTACGCCAAAAATTTTGACTAGCGGAGGCTAGAAGGAG
AGAGATGGGTGCGAGAGCGTCAGTATTAAGCGGGGGAGAATTAGATCGCGATGGGAAAAAATTCGGTTAA
GGCCAGGGGGAAAGAAAAAATATAAATTAAAACATATAGTATGGGCAAGCAGGGAGCTAGAACGATTCGC
AGTTAATCCTGGCCTGTTAGAAACATCAGAAGGCTGTAGACAAATACTGGGACAGCTACAACCATCCCTT
CAGACAGGATCAGAAGAACTTAGATCATTATATAATACAGTAGCAACCCTCTATTGTGTGCATCAAAGGA
TAGAGATAAAAGACACCAAGGAAGCTTTAGACAAGATAGAGGAAGAGCAAAACAAAAGTAAGACCACCGC
ACAGCAAGCGGCCGCTGATCTTCAGACCTGGAGGAGGAGATATGAGGGACAATTGGAGAAGTGAATTATA
TAAATATAAAGTAGTAAAAATTGAACCATTAGGAGTAGCACCCACCAAGGCAAAGAGAAGAGTGGTGCAG
AGAGAAAAAAGAGCAGTGGGAATAGGAGCTTTGTTCCTTGGGTTCTTGGGAGCAGCAGGAAGCACTATGG
GCGCAGCGTCAATGACGCTGACGGTACAGGCCAGACAATTATTGTCTGGTATAGTGCAGCAGCAGAACAA
TTTGCTGAGGGCTATTGAGGCGCAACAGCATCTGTTGCAACTCACAGTCTGGGGCATCAAGCAGCTCCAG
GCAAGAATCCTGGCTGTGGAAAGATACCTAAAGGATCAACAGCTCCTGGGGATTTGGGGTTGCTCTGGAA
AACTCATTTGCACCACTGCTGTGCCTTGGAATGCTAGTTGGAGTAATAAATCTCTGGAACAGATTTGGAA
TCACACGACCTGGATGGAGTGGGACAGAGAAATTAACAATTACACAAGCTTAATACACTCCTTAATTGAA
GAATCGCAAAACCAGCAAGAAAAGAATGAACAAGAATTATTGGAATTAGATAAATGGGCAAGTTTGTGGA
ATTGGTTTAACATAACAAATTGGCTGTGGTATATAAAATTATTCATAATGATAGTAGGAGGCTTGGTAGG
TTTAAGAATAGTTTTTGCTGTACTTTCTATAGTGAATAGAGTTAGGCAGGGATATTCACCATTATCGTTT
CAGACCCACCTCCCAACCCCGAGGGGACCCGACAGGCCCGAAGGAATAGAAGAAGAAGGTGGAGAGAGAG
ACAGAGACAGATCCATTCGATTAGTGAACGGATCGGCACTGCGTGCGCCAATTCTGCAGACAAATGGCAG
TATTCATCCACAATTTTAAAAGAAAAGGGGGGATTGGGGGGTACAGTGCAGGGGAAAGAATAGTAGACAT
AATAGCAACAGACATACAAACTAAAGAATTACAAAAACAAATTACAAAAATTCAAAATTTTCGGGTTTAT
TACAGGGACAGCAGAGATCCAGTTTGGT
Features (pLannotate 1.2.2; 34 found; start..end, strand, type, name):
     28..1239    +  promoter       UbC promoter: human ubiquitin C promoter
   1250..1268    -  misc_feature   MCS (fragment): pUC18/19 multiple cloning site
   1274..1387    +  CDS            STIM1 (fragment): STIM1_HUMAN - Also known as GOK From Homo sapiens (Human).
   1373..1873    +  CDS            SAV_STRAV (fragment): Experimental evidence at protein level: Swiss-Prot protein existence level 1. The biological function of streptavidin is not known. Forms a strong non-covalent specific complex with biotin (one molecule of biotin per subunit of streptavidin). From Streptomyces avidinii.
   1966..2195    +  intron         chimeric intron: chimera between introns from adenovirus and immunoglobulin heavy chain genes
   2378..2840    +  misc_feature   IRES: internal ribosome entry site (IRES) of the encephalomyocarditis virus (EMCV)
   2871..2894    +  misc_feature   MCS (fragment): pBluescript multiple cloning site
   2894..3482    +  misc_feature   WPRE: woodchuck hepatitis virus posttranscriptional regulatory element
   3419..4000    +  CDS            nef (fragment): NEF_HV1H2 - Experimental evidence at protein level: Swiss-Prot protein existence level 1. Extracellular Nef protein targets CD4(+) T-lymphocytes for apoptosis by interacting with CXCR4 surface receptors. From Human immunodeficiency virus type 1 group M subtype B (isolate HXB2) (HIV-1).
   4007..4187    +  LTR            5' LTR (truncated): truncated 5' long terminal repeat (LTR) from HIV-1
   4219..4443    +  polyA_signal   bGH poly(A) signal: bovine growth hormone polyadenylation signal
   4447..4468    +  promoter       SV40 promoter (fragment): SV40 enhancer and early promoter
   4489..4917    +  rep_origin     f1 ori (sequence partly withheld): f1 bacteriophage origin of replication; arrow indicates direction of (+) strand synthesis
   4931..5260    +  promoter       SV40 promoter: SV40 enhancer and early promoter
   5308..5355    +  promoter       EM7 promoter: synthetic bacterial promoter&nbsp
   5374..5748    +  CDS            BleoR: antibiotic-binding protein; Sh ble from Streptoalloteichus hindustanus; confers resistance to bleomycin, phleomycin, and Zeocin™
   5758..5883    +  CDS            ble (fragment): BLE_KLEPN - Experimental evidence at protein level: Swiss-Prot protein existence level 1. Binding protein with a strong affinity to the bleomycin family of antibiotics. Binds to CL990; an antimitotic-antibiotic compound. From Klebsiella pneumoniae.
   5878..5999    +  polyA_signal   SV40 poly(A) signal: SV40 polyadenylation signal
   6070..6092    -  protein_bind   lac operator (fragment): The lac repressor binds to the lac operator to inhibit transcription in E. coli. This inhibition can be relieved by adding lactose or isopropyl-β-D-thiogalactopyranoside (IPTG). lac repressor encoded by lacI
   6096..6126    -  promoter       lac promoter: promoter for the E. coli lac operon
   6141..6162    -  protein_bind   CAP binding site: CAP binding activates transcription in the presence of cAMP. E. coli catabolite activator protein
   6175..6267    -  CDS            lacI (fragment): lac repressor; lacI; The lac repressor binds to the lac operator to inhibit transcription in E. coli. This inhibition can be relieved by adding lactose or isopropyl-β-D-thiogalactopyranoside (IPTG).
   6450..7038    -  rep_origin     ori: high-copy-number ColE1/pMB1/pBR322/pUC origin of replication
   7209..8069    -  CDS            AmpR: β-lactamase; bla; confers resistance to ampicillin, carbenicillin, and related antibiotics
   8070..8174    -  promoter       AmpR promoter: bla
   8233..8285    -  misc_feature   bom (fragment): basis of mobility region from pBR322
   8440..8819    +  enhancer       CMV enhancer: human cytomegalovirus immediate early enhancer
   8820..9019    +  promoter       CMV promoter: human cytomegalovirus (CMV) immediate early promoter
   9037..9217    +  LTR            5' LTR (truncated): truncated 5' long terminal repeat (LTR) from HIV-1
   9264..9389    +  misc_feature   HIV-1 Ψ: packaging signal of human immunodeficiency virus type 1
   9373..9736    +  CDS            HIV-1 gag (fragment): gag protein from human immunodeficiency virus 1; gag
   9882..10115   +  misc_feature   RRE: The Rev response element (RRE) of HIV-1 allows for Rev-dependent mRNA export from the nucleus to the cytoplasm.
  10492..10592   +  CDS            Rev (fragment): human immunodeficiency virus 1 (HIV-1) Rev protein; rev; enhances nuclear export of unspliced and incompletely spliced viral mRNAs
  10642..10759   +  misc_feature   cPPT/CTS: central polypurine tract and central termination sequence of HIV-1
