[The description below was written by a language model from this plasmid's Addgene catalogue record and pLannotate feature annotations shown in this document.]
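Description:
FUGW-RUSH-Strep-KDEL is a third-generation-style HIV-1 lentiviral expression and cloning vector derived from FUGW, built as an entry plasmid for making RUSH (retention using selective hooks) constructs for mammalian cells. It is maintained in E. coli at high copy through a ColE1/pUC-type origin with ampicillin resistance. The backbone also carries an f1 origin and an SV40/EM7-driven bleomycin/Zeocin resistance cassette outside the viral genome. The catalogue lists a total size of 10,726 bp, whereas the sequenced record is 10,796 nt.

A CMV enhancer/promoter fused to a truncated 5' LTR drives the viral genomic RNA in packaging cells. It is followed by the Ψ packaging signal with a partial gag, the RRE for Rev-dependent export, and the cPPT/CTS. Inside the provirus, the human ubiquitin C promoter drives the "hook": a streptavidin core preceded by a short fragment annotated as STIM1, presumably serving as a signal sequence, and carrying a KDEL ER-retention motif according to the record. Downstream lie a chimeric intron and an EMCV IRES (IRES2), then a short cloning region, WPRE for enhanced transcript expression, and the 3' LTR with a bGH polyadenylation signal beyond it.

No second cistron is present. The depositor notes that the Strep-KDEL-intron-IRES segment was amplified from an existing RUSH plasmid and inserted by Gibson assembly. EcoRI and BamHI digestion allows a reporter to be cloned after the IRES while keeping its 3' ATG. In RUSH, a cargo fused to streptavidin-binding peptide is held in the ER by the hook and released synchronously on biotin addition. The associated publication concerns the biosynthetic trafficking of lysosomal membrane proteins in neurons.
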