Addgene plasmid #228527: FUGW-RUSH-Strep-KDEL
Purpose: Lentiviral vector, cloning vector for Strep-KDEL-IRES in mammalian cells.
Depositing lab: Ginny Farias. Depositing organization: Utrecht University. Publication: Spatiotemporal proteomics reveals the biosynthetic lysosomal membrane protein interactome in neurons. Li CH, Kersten N, Ozkan N, Nguyen DTM, Koppers M, Post H, Altelaar M, Farias GG. Nat Commun. 2024 Dec 30;15(1):10829. doi: 10.1038/s41467-024-55052-w. PubMed 40016183.
Backbone
  Vector backbone: FUWG
  Backbone manufacturer: FUGW was a kind gift from David Baltimore (Plasmid #14883)
  Backbone size w/o insert (bp): 9955
  Total vector size (bp): 10726
  Modifications to backbone: Chimeric Intron - IRES2 was introduced
  Vector type: Mammalian Expression, Lentiviral
Growth in bacteria
  Bacterial resistance: Ampicillin, 100 μg/mL
  Growth temperature: 37°C
  Growth strain: NEB Stable
  Copy number: High Copy
Gene/Insert
  Gene/Insert name: Strep-KDEL
  Promoter: Ubc
  Tag / fusion protein: Streptavidin-KDEL (N terminal on backbone)
  Cloning method: Gibson Cloning
  Sequencing primers: 5′ TTGGGCTGCAGGTCGACT
Terms and licenses: Academic/Nonprofit Terms; Industry Terms: Not Available to Industry
Depositor comments: FUGW (Addgene plasmid # 14883) was digested with XbaI and EcoRI. Strep-KDEL-intron-IRES was amplified from Str-KDEL_SBP-EGFP-Ecadherin (Addgene plasmid # 65286) with XbaI and EcoRI sites introduced and inserted into restricted FUGW by GIBSON assembly, creating FUGW-Strep-KDEL-intron-IRES (FUGW-RUSH for simplicity). FUGW-RUSH can be digested with EcoRI and BamHI to allow for downstream cloning of RUSH plasmids while maintaining 3' ATG on IRES2. Please visit https://doi.org/10.1101/2024.05.16.594502 for bioRxiv preprint.
How to cite: FUGW-RUSH-Strep-KDEL was a gift from Ginny Farias (Addgene plasmid # 228527 ; http://n2t.net/addgene:228527 ; RRID:Addgene_228527)
